Addgene plasmid #171336: pFTK064
Purpose: Part Plasmid Entry Vector (LVL0) from the Fungal Modular Cloning ToolKit.
Depositing lab: Arnold Driessen. Depositing organization: University of Groningen. Publication: Modular Synthetic Biology Toolkit for Filamentous Fungi. Mozsik L, Pohl C, Meyer V, Bovenberg RAL, Nygard Y, Driessen AJM. ACS Synth Biol. 2021 Nov 2. doi: 10.1021/acssynbio.1c00260. PubMed 34726388.
Backbone
  Vector backbone: pAGM1299
  Vector type: Bacterial Expression, Yeast Expression, Synthetic Biology
Growth in bacteria
  Bacterial resistance: Spectinomycin, 50 μg/mL
  Growth temperature: 37°C
  Growth strain: DH5alpha
  Copy number: High Copy
Gene/Insert
  Gene/Insert name: QF AD from QA-1F (for fusion)
  Species: Penicillium, Aspergillus, or other fungal sources
  Mutation: n/a
  Cloning method: Restriction Enzyme; 5′ cloning site Unknown (unknown if destroyed)
Terms and licenses: Academic/Nonprofit Terms; Industry Terms: Not Available to Industry
How to cite: pFTK064 was a gift from Arnold Driessen (Addgene plasmid # 171336 ; http://n2t.net/addgene:171336 ; RRID:Addgene_171336)
