[The description below was written by a language model from this plasmid's Addgene catalogue record and pLannotate feature annotations shown in this document.]
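Description:
pFTK064 is a level 0 (LVL0) part plasmid from the Fungal Modular Cloning ToolKit, a collection of standardized DNA parts for assembling genetic constructs in filamentous fungi. It is built on the pAGM1299 backbone, a small MoClo-type entry vector, and the full sequenced plasmid is about 2.8 kb. It is maintained in E. coli at high copy through a ColE1/pUC-type origin of replication and is selected with spectinomycin via the aadA aminoglycoside adenylyltransferase gene, which appears to be driven by the annotated bla (AmpR) promoter upstream. The short integrase and gentamicin acetyltransferase fragments annotated just before aadA are non-functional remnants, most likely carried over from the integron context from which the resistance cassette was derived.

The payload is a roughly 650 bp fragment of qa-1f, annotated against the Neurospora crassa QA-1F protein, the transcriptional activator of the quinate utilization gene cluster. The catalogue entry identifies it as the QF activation domain, formatted "for fusion". This indicates a coding part meant to be joined in frame to another protein module, such as a DNA-binding domain, rather than expressed alone. No promoter, terminator or fungal selection marker is annotated around the insert, which fits its role as a stored part rather than an expression construct. The record does not give the flanking restriction sites or the overhangs that define its assembly position. Its typical use is as a building block in hierarchical modular assembly of synthetic transcription factors and regulatory circuits for fungal hosts such as Penicillium or Aspergillus.
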