Features (pLannotate 1.2.2; 6 found; start..end, strand, type, name):
    110..214     +  promoter       AmpR promoter: bla
    205..285     -  CDS            int (fragment): INT2_ECOLX - Protein inferred from homology: Swiss-Prot protein existence level 3. Putative integrase believed to be involved in the insertion of antibiotic resistance genes into plasmids and transposons. From Escherichia coli.
    373..429     +  CDS            GmR (fragment): gentamycin acetyltransferase; aacC1; confers resistance to gentamycin
    436..1224    +  CDS            aadA: S3AD_ECOLX - Experimental evidence at protein level: Swiss-Prot protein existence level 1. Mediates bacterial resistance to the antibiotics streptomycin and spectinomycin. From Escherichia coli.
   1398..1986    +  rep_origin     ori: high-copy-number ColE1/pMB1/pBR322/pUC origin of replication
   2087..2740    +  CDS            qa-1f (fragment): QA1F_NEUCR - Protein predicted: Swiss-Prot protein existence level 4. Transcription activation of genes for enzymes and proteins of quinate metabolism by binding to a 16 base-pair sequence (consensus 5'- GGRTAARYRYTTAYCC-3') in front of each Qa genes. From Neurospora crassa (strain ATCC 24698 / 74-OR23-1A / CBS 708.71 / DSM 1257 / FGSC 987).
>Addgene plasmid #171336 | pFTK064 | addgene full sequence | sequence record 351277 | Addgene NGS Result
GTGGCTCTTCAGTGGACGAAAGGGCCTCGTGATACGCCTATTTTTATAGGTTAATGTCATGATAATAATG
GTTTCTTAGACGTCAGGTGGCACTTTTCGGGGAAATGTGCGCGGAACCCCTATTTGTTTATTTTTCTAAA
TACATTCAAATATGTATCCGCTCATGAGACAATAACCCTGATAAATGCTTCAATAATATTGAAAAAGGAA
GAGTATGCGCTCACGCAACTGGTCCAGAACCTTGACCGAACGCAGCGGTGGTAACGGCGCAGTGGCGGTT
TTCATGGCTTGTTATGACTGTTTTTTTTTGGGGTACAGTCTATGCCTCGGGCATCCAAGCAGCAAGCGCG
TTACGCCGTGGGTCGATGTTTGATGTTATGGAGCAGCAACGATGTTACGCAGCAGGGCAGTCGCCCTAAA
ACAAAGTTAAACATCATGAGGGAAGCGGTGATCGCCGAAGTATCGACTCAACTATCAGAGGTAGTTGGCG
TCATCGAGCGCCATCTCGAACCGACGTTGCTGGCCGTACATTTGTACGGCTCCGCAGTGGATGGCGGCCT
GAAGCCACACAGCGATATTGATTTGCTGGTTACGGTGACCGTAAGGCTTGATGAAACAACGCGGCGAGCT
TTGATCAACGACCTTTTGGAAACTTCGGCTTCCCCTGGAGAGAGCGAGATTCTCCGCGCTGTAGAAGTCA
CCATTGTTGTGCACGACGACATCATTCCGTGGCGTTATCCAGCTAAGCGCGAACTGCAATTTGGAGAATG
GCAGCGCAATGACATTCTTGCAGGTATCTTCGAGCCAGCCACGATCGACATTGATCTGGCTATCTTGCTG
ACAAAAGCAAGAGAACATAGCGTTGCCTTGGTAGGTCCAGCGGCGGAGGAACTCTTTGATCCGGTTCCTG
AACAGGATCTATTTGAGGCGCTAAATGAAACCTTAACGCTATGGAACTCGCCGCCCGACTGGGCTGGCGA
TGAGCGAAATGTAGTGCTTACGTTGTCCCGCATTTGGTACAGCGCAGTAACCGGCAAAATCGCGCCGAAG
GATGTCGCTGCCGACTGGGCAATGGAGCGCCTGCCGGCCCAGTATCAGCCCGTCATACTTGAAGCTAGAC
AGGCTTATCTTGGACAAGAAGAAGATCGCTTGGCCTCGCGCGCAGATCAGTTGGAAGAATTTGTCCATTA
CGTAAAAGGCGAGATCACCAAGGTAGTCGGCAAATAACTGTCAGACCAAGTTTACTCATATATACTTTAG
ATTGATTTAAAACTTCATTTTTAATTTAAAAGGATCTAGGTGAAGATCCTTTTTGATAATCTCATGACCA
AAATCCCTTAACGTGAGTTTTCGTTCCACTGAGCGTCAGACCCCGTAGAAAAGATCAAAGGATCTTCTTG
AGATCCTTTTTTTCTGCGCGTAATCTGCTGCTTGCAAACAAAAAAACCACCGCTACCAGCGGTGGTTTGT
TTGCCGGATCAAGAGCTACCAACTCTTTTTCCGAAGGTAACTGGCTTCAGCAGAGCGCAGATACCAAATA
CTGTTCTTCTAGTGTAGCCGTAGTTAGGCCACCACTTCAAGAACTCTGTAGCACCGCCTACATACCTCGC
TCTGCTAATCCTGTTACCAGTGGCTGCTGCCAGTGGCGATAAGTCGTGTCTTACCGGGTTGGACTCAAGA
CGATAGTTACCGGATAAGGCGCAGCGGTCGGGCTGAACGGGGGGTTCGTGCACACAGCCCAGCTTGGAGC
GAACGACCTACACCGAACTGAGATACCTACAGCGTGAGCTATGAGAAAGCGCCACGCTTCCCGAAGGGAG
AAAGGCGGACAGGTATCCGGTAAGCGGCAGGGTCGGAACAGGAGAGCGCACGAGGGAGCTTCCAGGGGGA
AACGCCTGGTATCTTTATAGTCCTGTCGGGTTTCGCCACCTCTGACTTGAGCGTCGATTTTTGTGATGCT
CGTCAGGGGGGCGGAGCCTATGGAAAAACGCCAGCAACGCGGCCTTTTTACGGTTCCTGGCCTTTTGCTG
GCCTTTTGCTCACATGTTCTTTCCTGCGTTATCCCCTGATTCTGTGGATAACCGTATTACCGCCTTTGAG
TGAGCTGATACCGCTCGCCGCAGCCGAACGACCGAGCGCAGCGAGTCAGTGAGCGAGGAAGCGGAAGAGC
GCCCAATACGCAAACCGCCTCTCCCCGCGCGTTGGCCGATTCATTAATCACTCTGTGGTCTCAAGGTTTC
GTCAGTTGGAGCTCCCTCCTACCGCCACGGCTACGGCCTCGATAATGCCGCACGTGATGGAGCAGCCTCT
CAGTACCAGCATTAACCCCGTCAACGACCGCTTCAACGGTATTCCCAACCCCACTCCGTATAACTCCGAT
GCAGCTCTCGATGCTATCACTCAGACCAACGATTATGGAAGCGTAAATACACATGGTATCCTCTCTACTT
ACCCGCCACCGGCTACGCACCTTAATGAAGCTTCCGTCGCTCTCGCTCCCGGTGGCGCCCCCCCCCGACC
GCCTCCTCCGTATGTTGACAGCACGACCAATCACCCGCCGTACCACTCGAATCTGGTTCCAATGGCGAAC
TTTGGTTACTCGACCGTTGATTACGATGCCATGGTTGACGATTTGGCTAGCATTGAATACACGGACGCTG
TGGATGTCGACCCACAGTTTATGACCAATCTGGGATTCGTTCCTGGATGTAACTTCTCCGACATTAATAC
ATACGAACAGTTCGTGAGACCACGAA
